Addgene plasmid #48543: pFUSB4_GGTT
Depositing lab: Stephen Ekker. Depositing organization: Mayo Foundation for Medical Education and Research. Publication: High Efficiency In Vivo Genome Engineering with a Simplified 15-RVD GoldyTALEN Design. Ma AC, Lee HB, Clark KJ, Ekker SC. PLoS One. 2013 May 29;8(5):e65259. doi: 10.1371/journal.pone.0065259. Print 2013. PubMed 23734242.
Backbone
  Vector backbone: pFUS_B4
  Vector type: Mammalian Expression, TALEN
Growth in bacteria
  Bacterial resistance: Spectinomycin, 50 μg/mL
  Growth temperature: 37°C
  Growth strain: Top10
  Copy number: Unknown
Gene/Insert
  Gene/Insert name: RVD sequence: NN NN NG NG
  Species: Synthetic
  Cloning method: Unknown
  Sequencing primers: 5′ ttgatgcctggcagttccct; 3′ cgaaccgaacaggcttatgt
Terms and licenses: Academic/Nonprofit Terms; Industry Terms: Not Available to Industry
Depositor comments: Plasmid was created using Golden Gate cloning.
How to cite: pFUSB4_GGTT was a gift from Stephen Ekker (Addgene plasmid # 48543 ; http://n2t.net/addgene:48543 ; RRID:Addgene_48543)
