[The description below was written by a language model from this plasmid's Addgene catalogue record and pLannotate feature annotations shown in this document.]
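Description:
pFUSB4_GGTT is a small (about 2.9 kb) bacterial intermediate plasmid for Golden Gate assembly of TALE nuclease arrays, built on the pFUS_B4 array vector. It carries a pre-assembled synthetic block of four TAL effector repeats with the repeat-variable diresidues NN NN NG NG. Under the standard TALE code these correspond to the DNA bases G, G, T and T, which explains the plasmid name. The depositor notes that the insert was made by Golden Gate cloning. The catalogue lists the vector type as mammalian expression/TALEN, but the feature table shows no eukaryotic promoter, nuclease domain or polyadenylation signal. The plasmid therefore appears to act as a repeat-module donor rather than an expression construct in its own right.

Propagation in E. coli relies on a high-copy ColE1/pUC-type origin. Selection uses the aadA aminoglycoside adenylyltransferase gene, which confers spectinomycin and streptomycin resistance and sits downstream of a fragment of a class 1 integron Pc promoter. The remaining annotations are short backbone remnants: fragments of lacZα, lacI and a gentamicin acetyltransferase gene, plus rrnB T1 and T2 terminators. The residual lacZα fragment is consistent with replacement of a blue/white screening cassette by the repeat array. The automated annotation did not label the TALE repeats themselves, which presumably lie in the unannotated region.

The associated publication describes a simplified 15-RVD GoldyTALEN design for in vivo genome engineering. This suggests the plasmid is one member of a library of pre-made repeat blocks that are combined with other modules in a final Golden Gate step into a TALEN expression backbone. The record does not detail that step.
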