Features (pLannotate 1.2.2; 8 found; start..end, strand, type, name):
      3..39      -  CDS            lacZα (fragment): LacZα fragment of β-galactosidase; lacZ fragment
    596..619     +  promoter       Pc promoter (fragment): intI1 (promoter lies within the coding sequence); class 1 integron promoter
    795..851     +  CDS            GmR (fragment): gentamycin acetyltransferase; aacC1; confers resistance to gentamycin
    858..1649    +  CDS            SmR: aminoglycoside adenylyltransferase (Murphy, 1985); aadA; confers resistance to spectinomycin and streptomycin
   1742..2330    +  rep_origin     ori: high-copy-number ColE1/pMB1/pBR322/pUC origin of replication
   2513..2605    +  CDS            lacI (fragment): lac repressor; lacI; The lac repressor binds to the lac operator to inhibit transcription in E. coli. This inhibition can be relieved by adding lactose or isopropyl-β-D-thiogalactopyranoside (IPTG).
   2660..2687    -  terminator     rrnB T2 terminator: transcription terminator T2 from the E. coli rrnB gene
   2819..2862    +  terminator     rrnB T1 terminator: Escherichia coli rrnB; transcription terminator T1 from the E. coli rrnB gene
>Addgene plasmid #48543 | pFUSB4_GGTT | depositor full sequence | sequence record 70243 | Full Sequence
ATGTTTTCCCAGTCACGACGTTGTAAAACGACGGCCAGTCTTAAGCGTCTCATGGCCTGACCCCGGACCA
AGTGGTGGCCTATCGCCAGCAACAATGGCGGCAAGCAAGCGCTCGAAACGGTGCAGCGGCTGTTGCCGGT
GCTGTGCCAGGACCATGGCCTGACCCCGGACCAAGTGGTGGCTATCGCCAGCAACAATGGCGGCAAGCAA
GCGCTCGAAACGGTGCAGCGGCTGTTGCCGGTGCTGTGCCAGGACCATGGCCTGACCCCGGACCAAGTGG
TGGCTATCGCCAGCAACGGTGGCGGCAAGCAAGCGCTCGAAACGGTGCAGCGGCTGTTGCCGGTGCTGTG
CCAGGACCATGGCCTGACCCCGGACCAAGTGGTGGCTATCGCCAGCAACGGTGGCGGCAAGCAAGCGCTC
GAAACGGTGCAGCGGCTGTTGCCGGTGCTGTGCCAGGACCATGGCCTGACCCCGGACCAAGTGGTGGCTA
TCGAGACGTCTAGACCAGCCAGGACAGAAATGCCTCGACTTCGCTGCTACCCAAGGTTGCCGGGTGACGC
ACACCGTGGAAACGGATGAAGGCACGAACCCAGTGGACATAAGCCTGTTCGGTTCGTAAGCTGTAATGCA
AGTAGCGTATGCGCTCACGCAACTGGTCCAGAACCTTGACCGAACGCAGCGGTGGTAACGGCGCAGTGGC
GGTTTTCATGGCTTGTTATGACTGTTTTTTTGGGGTACAGTCTATGCCTCGGGCATCCAAGCAGCAAGCG
CGTTACGCCGTGGGTCGATGTTTGATGTTATGGAGCAGCAACGATGTTACGCAGCAGGGCAGTCGCCCTA
AAACAAAGTTAAACATTATGAGGGAAGCGGTGATCGCCGAAGTATCGACTCAACTATCAGAGGTAGTTGG
CGTCATCGAGCGCCATCTCGAACCGACGTTGCTGGCCGTACATTTGTACGGCTCCGCAGTGGATGGCGGC
CTGAAGCCACACAGTGATATTGATTTGCTGGTTACGGTGACCGTAAGGCTTGATGAAACAACGCGGCGAG
CTTTGATCAACGACCTTTTGGAAACTTCGGCTTCCCCTGGAGAGAGCGAGATTCTCCGCGCTGTAGAAGT
CACCATTGTTGTGCACGACGACATCATTCCGTGGCGTTATCCAGCTAAGCGCGAACTGCAATTTGGAGAA
TGGCAGCGCAATGACATTCTTGCAGGTATCTTCGAGCCAGCCACGATCGACATTGATCTGGCTATCTTGC
TGACAAAAGCAAGAGAACATAGCGTTGCCTTGGTAGGTCCAGCGGCGGAGGAACTCTTTGATCCGGTTCC
TGAACAGGATCTATTTGAGGCGCTAAATGAAACCTTAACGCTATGGAACTCGCCGCCCGACTGGGCTGGC
GATGAGCGAAATGTAGTGCTTACGTTGTCCCGCATTTGGTACAGCGCAGTAACCGGCAAAATCGCGCCGA
AGGATGTCGCTGCCGACTGGGCAATGGAGCGCCTGCCGGCCCAGTATCAGCCCGTCATACTTGAAGCTAG
ACAGGCTTATCTTGGACAAGAAGAAGATCGCTTGGCCTCGCGCGCAGATCAGTTGGAAGAATTTGTCCAC
TACGTGAAAGGCGAGATCACCAAGGTAGTCGGCAAATAACCCTCGAGCCACCCATGACCAAAATCCCTTA
ACGTGAGTTACGCGTCGTTCCACTGAGCGTCAGACCCCGTAGAAAAGATCAAAGGATCTTCTTGAGATCC
TTTTTTTCTGCGCGTAATCTGCTGCTTGCAAACAAAAAAACCACCGCTACCAGCGGTGGTTTGTTTGCCG
GATCAAGAGCTACCAACTCTTTTTCCGAAGGTAACTGGCTTCAGCAGAGCGCAGATACCAAATACTGTCC
TTCTAGTGTAGCCGTAGTTAGGCCACCACTTCAAGAACTCTGTAGCACCGCCTACATACCTCGCTCTGCT
AATCCTGTTACCAGTGGCTGCTGCCAGTGGCGATAAGTCGTGTCTTACCGGGTTGGACTCAAGACGATAG
TTACCGGATAAGGCGCAGCGGTCGGGCTGAACGGGGGGTTCGTGCACACAGCCCAGCTTGGAGCGAACGA
CCTACACCGAACTGAGATACCTACAGCGTGAGCATTGAGAAAGCGCCACGCTTCCCGAAGGGAGAAAGGC
GGACAGGTATCCGGTAAGCGGCAGGGTCGGAACAGGAGAGCGCACGAGGGAGCTTCCAGGGGGAAACGCC
TGGTATCTTTATAGTCCTGTCGGGTTTCGCCACCTCTGACTTGAGCGTCGATTTTTGTGATGCTCGTCAG
GGGGGCGGAGCCTATGGAAAAACGCCAGCAACGCGGCCTTTTTACGGTTCCTGGCCTTTTGCTGGCCTTT
TGCTCACATGTTCTTTCCTGCGTTATCCCCTGATTCTGTGGATAACCGTATTACCGCCTTTGAGTGAGCT
GATACCGCTCGCCGCAGCCGAACGACCGAGCGCAGCGAGTCAGTGAGCGAGGAAGCGGAAGAGCGCCCAA
TACGCAAACCGCCTCTCCCCGCGCGTTGGCCGATTCATTAATGCAGCTGGCACGACAGGTTTCCCGACTG
GAAAGCGGGCAGTGAGCGCAACGCAATTAATACGCGTACCGCTAGCCAGGAAGAGTTTGTAGAAACGCAA
AAAGGCCATCCGTCAGGATGGCCTTCTGCTTAGTTTGATGCCTGGCAGTTTATGGCGGGCGTCCTGCCCG
CCACCCTCCGGGCCGTTGCTTCACAACGTTCAAATCCGCTCCCGGCGGATTTGTCCTACTCAGGAGAGCG
TTCACCGACAAACAACAGATAAAACGAAAGGCCCAGTCTTCCGACTGAGCCTTTCGTTTTATTTGATGCC
TGGCAGTTCCCTACTCTCGCGTTAACGCTAGCATGG
