>Addgene plasmid #48543 | pFUSB4_GGTT | addgene partial sequence | sequence record 70973 | pCR8_F1 5'-ttgatgcctggcagttccct-3'
TCACGACGTTGTAAAACGACGGCCAGTCTTAAGCGTCTCATGGCCTGACCCCGGACCAAGTGGTGGCTAT
CGCCAGCAACAATGGCGGCAAGCAAGCGCTCGAAACGGTGCAGCGGCTGTTGCCGGTGCTGTGCCAGGAC
CATGGCCTGACCCCGGACCAAGTGGTGGCTATCGCCAGCAACAATGGCGGCAAGCAAGCGCTCGAAACGG
TGCAGCGGCTGTTGCCGGTGCTGTGCCAGGACCATGGCCTGACCCCGGACCAAGTGGTGGCTATCGCCAG
CAACGGTGGCGGCAAGCAAGCGCTCGAAACGGTGCAGCGGCTGTTGCCGGTGCTGTGCCAGGACCATGGC
CTGACCCCGGACCAAGTGGTGGCTATCGCCAGCAACGGTGGCGGCAAGCAAGCGCTCGAAACGGTGCAGC
GGCTGTTGCCGGTGCTGTGCCAGGACCATGGCCTGACCCCGGACCAAGTGGTGGCTATCGAGACGTCTAG
ACCAGCCAGGACAGAAATGCCTCGACTTCGCTGCTACCCAAGGTTGCCGGGTGACGCACACCGTGGAAAC
GGATGAAGGCACGAACCCAGTGGACATAAGCCTGTTCGGTTCGTAAGCTGTAATGCAAGTAGCGTATGCG
CTCACGCAACTGGTCCAGAACCTTGACCGAACGCAGCGGTGGTAACGGCGCAGTGGCGGTTTTCATGGCT
TGTTATGACTGTTTTTTTGGGGTACAGTCTATGCCTCGGGCATCCAAGCAGCAAGCGCGTTACGCCGTGG
GTCGATGTTTGATGTTATGGAGCAGCAACGATGTTACGCAGCAGGGCAGTCGCCCTAAAACAAAGTTAAA
CATTATGAGGGAAGCGGTGATCGCCGAAGTATCGACTCAACTATCA
